Addgene plasmid #132304: pDONR221-TUSC3
Purpose: Gateway entry clone with codon-optimized ORF sequence for subcloning into custom expression vectors
Depositing lab: RESOLUTE Consortium & Giulio Superti-Furga. Depositing organization: CeMM Research Center for Molecular Medicine. Publication: The RESOLUTE consortium: unlocking SLC transporters for drug discovery. Superti-Furga G, Lackner D, Wiedmer T, Ingles-Prieto A, Barbosa B, Girardi E, Goldmann U, Gurtl B, Klavins K, Klimek C, Lindinger S, Lineiro-Retes E, Muller AC, Onstein S, Redinger G, Reil D, Sedlyarov V, Wolf G, Crawford M, Everley R, ... Steppan CM. Nat Rev Drug Discov. 2020 Jul;19(7):429-430. doi: 10.1038/d41573-020-00056-6. PubMed 32265506.
Backbone
  Vector backbone: pDONR221
  Backbone manufacturer: Thermo Fisher Scientific
  Backbone size w/o insert (bp): 2550
  Vector type: Mammalian Expression
Growth in bacteria
  Bacterial resistance: Kanamycin, 50 μg/mL
  Growth temperature: 37°C
  Growth strain: Stbl3
  Copy number: High Copy
Gene/Insert
  Gene/Insert name: TUSC3 (alt name: MGC13453, N33, OST3A, MRT7, MagT2, SLC58A2)
  Species: H. sapiens (human)
  Insert size (bp): 1044
  Entrez Gene: TUSC3 (a.k.a. D8S1992, M33, MRT22, MRT7, MagT2, N33, OST3A, SLC58A2)
  Cloning method: Gateway Cloning
  Sequencing primers: 5′ M13-fwd; 3′ M13-rev
Terms and licenses: Academic/Nonprofit Terms; Industry Terms
Depositor comments: For more information on the full Resolute plasmid collection, please see www.addgene.org/depositor-collections/re-solute/. Please provide your feedback on this plasmid to the RESOLUTE consortium by filling out their RESOLUTE repository feedback form: https://forms.office.com/Pages/ResponsePage.aspx?id=0e05yklzmkS7rjFGQL4N7z4feCLQvEJAmVcOCM_u885UN1JJRko0Ukg4TVQwNTZLOUxPQVJWT1NHUCQlQCN0PWcu
How to cite: pDONR221-TUSC3 was a gift from RESOLUTE Consortium & Giulio Superti-Furga (Addgene plasmid # 132304 ; http://n2t.net/addgene:132304 ; RRID:Addgene_132304)
