[The description below was written by a language model from this plasmid's Addgene catalogue record and pLannotate feature annotations shown in this document.]
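Description:
pDONR221-TUSC3 is a Gateway entry clone built on the pDONR221 backbone, carrying a codon-optimized open reading frame for human TUSC3 (also known as N33, OST3A, MagT2 and SLC58A2). The sequenced plasmid is about 3.6 kb, consistent with a 1,044 bp insert in a roughly 2.55 kb backbone. It is maintained in E. coli through a high-copy ColE1/pUC-type origin and selected with kanamycin via an aminoglycoside phosphotransferase (KanR) gene.

The TUSC3 coding sequence, annotated as a magnesium transporter, lies between attL1 and attL2 sites, the recombination sites recognised in the Gateway LR reaction. This arrangement lets the ORF be transferred directionally into any attR-containing destination vector, which then supplies the promoter, tags and selection appropriate to the experiment. Although the catalogue classifies the vector type as mammalian expression, the feature table shows no eukaryotic promoter or polyadenylation signal flanking the insert, so the plasmid serves as a shuttle for subcloning rather than as an expression construct itself. No epitope tags or reporters are annotated. The rrnB T1 and T2 terminators upstream of attL1 insulate the cassette from read-through transcription originating in the backbone, and a T7 promoter sits just beyond attL2, oriented back toward the insert. The short lacI and lacZα fragments are backbone remnants with no evident functional role, and M13 forward and reverse priming sites are used to sequence the insert. The clone belongs to a consortium collection of solute carrier and related transporter genes intended to support transporter research and drug discovery, where users move the ORFs into custom expression vectors.
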