Features (pLannotate 1.2.2; 10 found; start..end, strand, type, name):
    121..213     +  CDS            lacI (fragment): lac repressor; lacI; The lac repressor binds to the lac operator to inhibit transcription in E. coli. This inhibition can be relieved by adding lactose or isopropyl-β-D-thiogalactopyranoside (IPTG).
    268..295     -  terminator     rrnB T2 terminator: transcription terminator T2 from the E. coli rrnB gene
    427..470     +  terminator     rrnB T1 terminator: Escherichia coli rrnB; transcription terminator T1 from the E. coli rrnB gene
    517..553     -  CDS            lacZα (fragment): LacZα fragment of β-galactosidase; lacZ fragment
    569..668     +  protein_bind   attL1: mutant version of attL; recombination site for the Gateway® LR reaction LR Clonase™
    674..1717    +  CDS            TUSC3: TUSC3_HUMAN - Also known as N33. Experimental evidence at protein level: Swiss-Prot protein existence level 1. Magnesium transporter. From Homo sapiens (Human).
   1719..1818    -  protein_bind   attL2: mutant version of attL; recombination site for the Gateway® LR reaction LR Clonase™
   1836..1854    -  promoter       T7 promoter: promoter for bacteriophage T7 RNA polymerase
   1988..2797    +  CDS            KanR: aminoglycoside phosphotransferase; aph(3')-Ia; confers resistance to kanamycin in bacteria or G418 (Geneticin®) in eukaryotes
   2944..3532    +  rep_origin     ori: high-copy-number ColE1/pMB1/pBR322/pUC origin of replication
>Addgene plasmid #132304 | pDONR221-TUSC3 | addgene full sequence | sequence record 262974 | Addgene NGS Result
CTTTCCTGCGTTATCCCCTGATTCTGTGGATAACCGTATTACCGCCTTTGAGTGAGCTGATACCGCTCGC
CGCAGCCGAACGACCGAGCGCAGCGAGTCAGTGAGCGAGGAAGCGGAAGAGCGCCCAATACGCAAACCGC
CTCTCCCCGCGCGTTGGCCGATTCATTAATGCAGCTGGCACGACAGGTTTCCCGACTGGAAAGCGGGCAG
TGAGCGCAACGCAATTAATACGCGTACCGCTAGCCAGGAAGAGTTTGTAGAAACGCAAAAAGGCCATCCG
TCAGGATGGCCTTCTGCTTAGTTTGATGCCTGGCAGTTTATGGCGGGCGTCCTGCCCGCCACCCTCCGGG
CCGTTGCTTCACAACGTTCAAATCCGCTCCCGGCGGATTTGTCCTACTCAGGAGAGCGTTCACCGACAAA
CAACAGATAAAACGAAAGGCCCAGTCTTCCGACTGAGCCTTTCGTTTTATTTGATGCCTGGCAGTTCCCT
ACTCTCGCGTTAACGCTAGCATGGATGTTTTCCCAGTCACGACGTTGTAAAACGACGGCCAGTCTTAAGC
TCGGGCCCCAAATAATGATTTTATTTTGACTGATAGTGACCTGTTCGTTGCAACACATTGATGAGCAATG
CTTTTTTATAATGCCAACTTTGTACAAAAAAGCAGGCTCCACCATGGGAGCAAGGGGAGCACCATCCCGG
AGAAGGCAGGCCGGCCGCCGGCTGCGGTACCTGCCAACCGGCTCTTTTCCCTTCCTGTTATTACTGCTGC
TGCTGTGCATCCAGCTGGGAGGAGGCCAGAAGAAGAAGGAGAACCTGCTGGCCGAGAAGGTGGAGCAGCT
GATGGAGTGGAGCTCCAGAAGGTCTATCTTTAGAATGAACGGCGACAAGTTTAGGAAGTTCATCAAGGCC
CCCCCTCGCAATTACTCTATGATCGTGATGTTCACAGCCCTGCAGCCTCAGAGGCAGTGCAGCGTGTGCA
GGCAGGCAAACGAGGAGTACCAGATCCTGGCCAATTCCTGGCGGTATTCTAGCGCCTTTTGTAACAAGCT
GTTCTTTTCTATGGTGGACTATGATGAGGGCACCGACGTGTTCCAGCAGCTGAACATGAATAGCGCCCCC
ACCTTCATGCACTTCCCACCAAAGGGCCGCCCAAAGAGGGCAGACACCTTTGATCTGCAGAGAATCGGAT
TCGCAGCAGAGCAGCTGGCAAAGTGGATCGCCGACAGGACCGATGTGCACATCAGAGTGTTCAGGCCTCC
AAATTACTCTGGCACAATCGCCCTGGCCCTGCTGGTGAGCCTGGTGGGAGGACTGCTGTACCTGAGGCGG
AACAATCTGGAGTTTATCTATAACAAGACCGGCTGGGCCATGGTGAGCCTGTGCATCGTGTTCGCCATGA
CATCCGGCCAGATGTGGAATCACATCAGAGGCCCCCCTTACGCCCACAAGAACCCCCACAATGGCCAGGT
GAGCTATATCCACGGCTCCTCTCAGGCCCAGTTTGTGGCCGAGTCCCACATCATCCTGGTGCTGAACGCC
GCCATCACCATGGGCATGGTGCTGCTGAATGAGGCAGCCACAAGCAAGGGCGACGTGGGCAAGAGAAGGA
TCATCTGTCTGGTGGGCCTGGGCCTGGTGGTGTTCTTTTTCAGCTTTCTGCTGTCCATCTTCAGGTCTAA
GTATCACGGCTACCCTTATTCCGACCTGGATTTCGAGGACCCAGCTTTCTTGTACAAAGTTGGCATTATA
AGAAAGCATTGCTTATCAATTTGTTGCAACGAACAGGTCACTATCAGTCAAAATAAAATCATTATTTGCC
ATCCAGCTGATATCCCCTATAGTGAGTCGTATTACATGGTCATAGCTGTTTCCTGGCAGCTCTGGCCCGT
GTCTCAAAATCTCTGATGTTACATTGCACAAGATAAAAATATATCATCATGAACAATAAAACTGTCTGCT
TACATAAACAGTAATACAAGGGGTGTTATGAGCCATATTCAACGGGAAACGTCGAGGCCGCGATTAAATT
CCAACATGGATGCTGATTTATATGGGTATAAATGGGCTCGCGATAATGTCGGGCAATCAGGTGCGACAAT
CTATCGCTTGTATGGGAAGCCCGATGCGCCAGAGTTGTTTCTGAAACATGGCAAAGGTAGCGTTGCCAAT
GATGTTACAGATGAGATGGTCAGACTAAACTGGCTGACGGAATTTATGCCTCTTCCGACCATCAAGCATT
TTATCCGTACTCCTGATGATGCATGGTTACTCACCACTGCGATCCCCGGAAAAACAGCATTCCAGGTATT
AGAAGAATATCCTGATTCAGGTGAAAATATTGTTGATGCGCTGGCAGTGTTCCTGCGCCGGTTGCATTCG
ATTCCTGTTTGTAATTGTCCTTTTAACAGCGATCGCGTATTTCGTCTCGCTCAGGCGCAATCACGAATGA
ATAACGGTTTGGTTGATGCGAGTGATTTTGATGACGAGCGTAATGGCTGGCCTGTTGAACAAGTCTGGAA
AGAAATGCATAAACTTTTGCCATTCTCACCGGATTCAGTCGTCACTCATGGTGATTTCTCACTTGATAAC
CTTATTTTTGACGAGGGGAAATTAATAGGTTGTATTGATGTTGGACGAGTCGGAATCGCAGACCGATACC
AGGATCTTGCCATCCTATGGAACTGCCTCGGTGAGTTTTCTCCTTCATTACAGAAACGGCTTTTTCAAAA
ATATGGTATTGATAATCCTGATATGAATAAATTGCAGTTTCATTTGATGCTCGATGAGTTTTTCTAATCA
GAATTGGTTAATTGGTTGTAACACTGGCAGAGCATTACGCTGACTTGACGGGACGGCGCAAGCTCATGAC
CAAAATCCCTTAACGTGAGTTACGCGTCGTTCCACTGAGCGTCAGACCCCGTAGAAAAGATCAAAGGATC
TTCTTGAGATCCTTTTTTTCTGCGCGTAATCTGCTGCTTGCAAACAAAAAAACCACCGCTACCAGCGGTG
GTTTGTTTGCCGGATCAAGAGCTACCAACTCTTTTTCCGAAGGTAACTGGCTTCAGCAGAGCGCAGATAC
CAAATACTGTTCTTCTAGTGTAGCCGTAGTTAGGCCACCACTTCAAGAACTCTGTAGCACCGCCTACATA
CCTCGCTCTGCTAATCCTGTTACCAGTGGCTGCTGCCAGTGGCGATAAGTCGTGTCTTACCGGGTTGGAC
TCAAGACGATAGTTACCGGATAAGGCGCAGCGGTCGGGCTGAACGGGGGGTTCGTGCACACAGCCCAGCT
TGGAGCGAACGACCTACACCGAACTGAGATACCTACAGCGTGAGCTATGAGAAAGCGCCACGCTTCCCGA
AGGGAGAAAGGCGGACAGGTATCCGGTAAGCGGCAGGGTCGGAACAGGAGAGCGCACGAGGGAGCTTCCA
GGGGGAAACGCCTGGTATCTTTATAGTCCTGTCGGGTTTCGCCACCTCTGACTTGAGCGTCGATTTTTGT
GATGCTCGTCAGGGGGGCGGAGCCTATGGAAAAACGCCAGCAACGCGGCCTTTTTACGGTTCCTGGCCTT
TTGCTGGCCTTTTGCTCACATGTT
