>Addgene plasmid #132304 | pDONR221-TUSC3 | depositor partial sequence | sequence record 254008 | Codon-optimized ORF of TUSC3
ATGGGAGCAAGGGGAGCACCATCCCGGAGAAGGCAGGCCGGCCGCCGGCTGCGGTACCTGCCAACCGGCT
CTTTTCCCTTCCTGTTATTACTGCTGCTGCTGTGCATCCAGCTGGGAGGAGGCCAGAAGAAGAAGGAGAA
CCTGCTGGCCGAGAAGGTGGAGCAGCTGATGGAGTGGAGCTCCAGAAGGTCTATCTTTAGAATGAACGGC
GACAAGTTTAGGAAGTTCATCAAGGCCCCCCCTCGCAATTACTCTATGATCGTGATGTTCACAGCCCTGC
AGCCTCAGAGGCAGTGCAGCGTGTGCAGGCAGGCAAACGAGGAGTACCAGATCCTGGCCAATTCCTGGCG
GTATTCTAGCGCCTTTTGTAACAAGCTGTTCTTTTCTATGGTGGACTATGATGAGGGCACCGACGTGTTC
CAGCAGCTGAACATGAATAGCGCCCCCACCTTCATGCACTTCCCACCAAAGGGCCGCCCAAAGAGGGCAG
ACACCTTTGATCTGCAGAGAATCGGATTCGCAGCAGAGCAGCTGGCAAAGTGGATCGCCGACAGGACCGA
TGTGCACATCAGAGTGTTCAGGCCTCCAAATTACTCTGGCACAATCGCCCTGGCCCTGCTGGTGAGCCTG
GTGGGAGGACTGCTGTACCTGAGGCGGAACAATCTGGAGTTTATCTATAACAAGACCGGCTGGGCCATGG
TGAGCCTGTGCATCGTGTTCGCCATGACATCCGGCCAGATGTGGAATCACATCAGAGGCCCCCCTTACGC
CCACAAGAACCCCCACAATGGCCAGGTGAGCTATATCCACGGCTCCTCTCAGGCCCAGTTTGTGGCCGAG
TCCCACATCATCCTGGTGCTGAACGCCGCCATCACCATGGGCATGGTGCTGCTGAATGAGGCAGCCACAA
GCAAGGGCGACGTGGGCAAGAGAAGGATCATCTGTCTGGTGGGCCTGGGCCTGGTGGTGTTCTTTTTCAG
CTTTCTGCTGTCCATCTTCAGGTCTAAGTATCACGGCTACCCTTATTCCGACCTGGATTTCGAG
